Addgene plasmid #40069: pLKO.1-puro shSlp4-a #1
Depositing lab: Fernando Martin-Belmonte. Depositing organization: Centro de Biologia Molecular Severo Ochoa. Publication: Synaptotagmin-like proteins control the formation of a single apical membrane domain in epithelial cells. Galvez-Santisteban M, Rodriguez-Fraticelli AE, Bryant DM, Vergarajauregui S, Yasuda T, Banon-Rodriguez I, Bernascone I, Datta A, Spivak N, Young K, Slim CL, Brakeman PR, Fukuda M, Mostov KE, Martin-Belmonte F. Nat Cell Biol. 2012 Jul 22. doi: 10.1038/ncb2541. PubMed 22820376.
Backbone
  Vector backbone: pLKO.1-puro
  Backbone size w/o insert (bp): 7000
  Total vector size (bp): 7060
  Vector type: Lentiviral
  Selectable markers: Puromycin
Growth in bacteria
  Bacterial resistance: Ampicillin, 100 μg/mL
  Growth temperature: 37°C
  Growth strain: DH5alpha
  Copy number: High Copy
Gene/Insert
  Gene/Insert name: Slp4-a shRNA-1
  gRNA/shRNA sequence: (AA)CTCCTGTGATGAAGAAGAC
  Species: Canis lupus familiaris (dog)
  Promoter: U6
  Cloning method: Restriction Enzyme; 5′ cloning site AgeI (destroyed during cloning); 3′ cloning site BamHI (destroyed during cloning)
  Sequencing primers: 5′ GACTATCATATGCTTACCGT
Terms and licenses: Academic/Nonprofit Terms; Industry Terms: Not Available to Industry
How to cite: pLKO.1-puro shSlp4-a #1 was a gift from Fernando Martin-Belmonte (Addgene plasmid # 40069 ; http://n2t.net/addgene:40069 ; RRID:Addgene_40069)
