[The description below was written by a language model from this plasmid's Addgene catalogue record.]
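Description:
pLKO.1-puro shSlp4-a #1 is a lentiviral shRNA expression plasmid built on the pLKO.1-puro backbone, with a total size of about 7.06 kb, of which the hairpin insert contributes only around 60 bp. It is maintained in E. coli as a high-copy plasmid under ampicillin selection. In mammalian cells, transduced or transfected populations can be selected with puromycin. As a lentiviral transfer vector, it is intended to be packaged into viral particles with helper functions supplied separately, so that the shRNA cassette and the puromycin marker integrate stably into the target cell genome. No feature table accompanies the record, so the individual backbone elements (LTRs, packaging signal, the promoter driving the puromycin resistance gene, the bacterial origin) are not itemised here.

The payload is a short hairpin RNA, the first of a numbered series, directed against Slp4-a (synaptotagmin-like protein 4-a) from dog (Canis lupus familiaris). It is transcribed from a U6 promoter, an RNA polymerase III promoter commonly used to produce small, defined transcripts that are processed by the cellular RNAi machinery into siRNAs. The hairpin oligonucleotide was inserted by restriction cloning between an AgeI site and a BamHI site, both of which were destroyed in the process.

The construct is meant for stable knockdown of Slp4-a in canine cells. The associated publication concerns the role of synaptotagmin-like proteins in forming a single apical membrane domain in epithelial cells, which fits its use for loss-of-function studies of epithelial polarity, although the record does not name the specific cell line used.
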