>Addgene plasmid #40069 | pLKO.1-puro shSlp4-a #1 | addgene partial sequence | sequence record 54497 | LKO1_5 5'-GACTATCATATGCTTACCGT-3'
ACCGGCTCCTGTGATGAAGAAGACCTCGCAGGTCTTCTTCATCACAGGAGTTTTTGAATTCTCGACCTCG
AGACAAATGGCAGTATTCATCCACAATTTTAAAAGAAAAGGGGGGATTGGGGGGTACAGTGCAGGGGAAA
GAATAGTAGACATAATAGCAACAGACATACAAACTAAAGAATTACAAAAACAAATTACAAAAATTCAAAA
TTTTCGGGTTTATTACAGGGACAGCAGAGATCCACTTTGGCCGCGGCTCGAGGGGGTTGGGGTTGCGCCT
TTTCCAAGGCAGCCCTGGGTTTGCGCAGGGACGCGGCTGCTCTGGGCGTGGTTCCGGGAAACGCAGCGGC
GCCGACCCTGGGTCTCGCACATTCTTCACGTCCGTTCGCAGCGTCACCCGGATCTTCGCCGCTACCCTTG
TGGGCCCCCCGGCGACGCTTCCTGCTCCGCCCCTAAGTCGGGAAGGTTCCTTGCGGTTCGCGGCGTGCCG
GACGTGACAAACGGAAGCCGCACGTCTCACTAGTACCCTCGCAGACGGACAGCGCCAGGGAGCAATGGCA
GCGCGCCGACCGCGATGGGCTGTGGCCAATAGCGGCTGCTCAGCAGGGCGCGCCGAGAGCAGCGGCCGGG
AAGGGGCGGTGCGGGAGGCGGGGTGTGGGGCGGTAGTGTGGGCCCTGTTCCTGCCCGCGCGGTGTTCCGC
ATTCTGCAAGCCTCCGGAGCGCACGTCGGCAGTCGGCTCCCTCGTTGACCGAATCACC
